>Addgene plasmid #185262 | pST_DHN_TaDHN5 (pBS0801) | addgene full sequence | sequence record 363782 | Addgene NGS Result
GGGAGATCTCCCGATCCCCTATGGTGCACTCTCAGTACAATCTGCTCTGATGCCGCATAGTTAAGCCAGT
ATCTGCTCCCTGCTTGTGTGTTGGAGGTCGCTGAGTAGTGCGCGAGCAAAATTTAAGCTACAACAAGGCA
AGGCTTGACCGACAATTGCATGAAGAATCTGCTTAGGGTTAGGCGTTTTGCGCTGCTTCGCGATGTACGG
GCCAGATATACGCGTTGACATTGATTATTGACTAGTTATTAATAGTAATCAATTACGGGGTCATTAGTTC
ATAGCCCATATATGGAGTTCCGCGTTACATAACTTACGGTAAATGGCCCGCCTGGCTGACCGCCCAACGA
CCCCCGCCCATTGACGTCAATAATGACGTATGTTCCCATAGTAACGCCAATAGGGACTTTCCATTGACGT
CAATGGGTGGAGTATTTACGGTAAACTGCCCACTTGGCAGTACATCAAGTGTATCATATGCCAAGTACGC
CCCCTATTGACGTCAATGACGGTAAATGGCCCGCCTGGCATTATGCCCAGTACATGACCTTATGGGACTT
TCCTACTTGGCAGTACATCTACGTATTAGTCATCGCTATTACCATGGTGATGCGGTTTTGGCAGTACATC
AATGGGCGTGGATAGCGGTTTGACTCACGGGGATTTCCAAGTCTCCACCCCATTGACGTCAATGGGAGTT
TGTTTTGGCACCAAAATCAACGGGACTTTCCAAAATGTCGTAACAACTCCGCCCCATTGACGCAAATGGG
CGGTAGGCGTGTACGGTGGGAGGTCTATATAAGCAGAGCTCTCTGGCTAACTAGAGAACCCACTGCTTAC
TGGCTTATCGAAATTAATACGACTCACTATAGGGAGACCCAAGCTGGCTAGCCACCATGGAATTTCAAGG
ACAACATGATAATCCTGCTAATAGAGTAGATGAATATGGAAATCCATTTCCGTTGGCAGGCGGAGTCGGC
GGTGCCCACGCGGCCCCAGGCACAGGTGGACAATTTCAAGCACATCGGGGAGAACATAAAACAGGTGGTA
TACTCCATCGATCCGGGAGTAGTAGTTCTTCAAGTTCATCTGAAGATGATGGAATGGGCGGCCGAAGAAA
GAAAGGTATGAAAGAAAAGATTAAAGAAAAGCTTCCTGGCGGGCATGGGGATCAACAACACACGGGCGGC
ACTTACAGACAACAAGGAACTGGTATGGTTGGTACTGGCGGTACTTATGGGCAGAAAGGGCATACTGGGA
TGACAGGGACAGGTGGAACGTATGGTCAACAGGGTCATACTGGCATGACAGGAACAGGCGGAACGTATGG
ACAACAAGGCCACACAGGTATGACAGGCACGGGTGGAACATATGGGCAACAAGGTCACACAGGTATGGCC
GGTACAGGGGCTCATGGAACTACTGCAACAGGTGGTACGTATGGCCAACCGGGCCATACGGGAATGACAG
GAACAGGGGCACACGGGACAGGCGGTACATATGGGCAACATGGCACGGATACTGGAGAAAAGAAAGGAAT
AATGGATAAAATTAAAGAGAAACTCCCGGGTCAACATTGAACCCGCTGATCAGCCTCGACTGTGCCTTCT
AGTTGCCAGCCATCTGTTGTTTGCCCCTCCCCCGTGCCTTCCTTGACCCTGGAAGGTGCCACTCCCACTG
TCCTTTCCTAATAAAATGAGGAAATTGCATCGCATTGTCTGAGTAGGTGTCATTCTATTCTGGGGGGTGG
GGTGGGGCAGGACAGCAAGGGGGAGGATTGGGAAGACAATAGCAGGCATGCTGGGGATGCGGTGGGCTCT
ATGGCTTCTGAGGCGGAAAGAACCAGCTGGGGCTCTAGGGGGTATCCCC
[124 nt withheld, positions 1870-1993]
C
[91 nt withheld, positions 1995-2085]
A
[49 nt withheld, positions 2087-2135]
CCTTTGACGTTGGAGTCCACGTTCTTT
[37 nt withheld, positions 2163-2199]
ACCCTATCTCGGTCTATTCTTTTGATTTATAAGGGATTTTGCCGATTTCGGCCTATTGGTTAAAAAATGA
GCTGATTTAACAAAAATTTAACGCGAATTAATTCTGTGGAATGTGTGTCAGTTAGGGTGTGGAAAGTCCC
CAGGCTCCCCAGCAGGCAGAAGTATGCAAAGCATGCATCTCAATTAGTCAGCAACCAGGTGTGGAAAGTC
CCCAGGCTCCCCAGCAGGCAGAAGTATGCAAAGCATGCATCTCAATTAGTCAGCAACCATAGTCCCGCCC
CTAACTCCGCCCATCCCGCCCCTAACTCCGCCCAGTTCCGCCCATTCTCCGCCCCATGGCTGACTAATTT
TTTTTATTTATGCAGAGGCCGAGGCCGCCTCTGCCTCTGAGCTATTCCAGAAGTAGTGAGGAGGCTTTTT
TGGAGGCCTAGGCTTTTGCAAAAAGCTCCCGGGAGCTTGTATATCCATTTTCGGATCTGATCAGCACGTG
TTGACAATTAATCATCGGCATAGTATATCGGCATAGTATAATACGACAAGGTGAGGAACTAAACCATGGC
CAAGTTGACCAGTGCCGTTCCGGTGCTCACCGCGCGCGACGTCGCCGGAGCGGTCGAGTTCTGGACCGAC
CGGCTCGGGTTCTCCCGGGACTTCGTGGAGGACGACTTCGCCGGTGTGGTCCGGGACGACGTGACCCTGT
TCATCAGCGCGGTCCAGGACCAGGTGGTGCCGGACAACACCCTGGCCTGGGTGTGGGTGCGCGGCCTGGA
CGAGCTGTACGCCGAGTGGTCGGAGGTCGTGTCCACGAACTTCCGGGACGCCTCCGGGCCGGCCATGACC
GAGATCGGCGAGCAGCCGTGGGGGCGGGAGTTCGCCCTGCGCGACCCGGCCGGCAACTGCGTGCACTTCG
TGGCCGAGGAGCAGGACTGACACGTGCTACGAGATTTCGATTCCACCGCCGCCTTCTATGAAAGGTTGGG
CTTCGGAATCGTTTTCCGGGACGCCGGCTGGATGATCCTCCAGCGCGGGGATCTCATGCTGGAGTTCTTC
GCCCACCCCAACTTGTTTATTGCAGCTTATAATGGTTACAAATAAAGCAATAGCATCACAAATTTCACAA
ATAAAGCATTTTTTTCACTGCATTCTAGTTGTGGTTTGTCCAAACTCATCAATGTATCTTATCATGTCTG
TATACCGTCGACCTCTAGCTAGAGCTTGGCGTAATCATGGTCATAGCTGTTTCCTGTGTGAAATTGTTAT
CCGCTCACAATTCCACACAACATACGAGCCGGAAGCATAAAGTGTAAAGCCTGGGGTGCCTAATGAGTGA
GCTAACTTACATTAATTGCGTTGCGCTCACTGCCCGCTTTCCAGTCGGGAAACCTGTCGTGCCAGCTGCA
TTAATGAATCGGCCAACGCGCGGGGAGAGGCGGTTTGCGTATTGGGCGCTCTTCCGCTTCCTCGCTCACT
GACTCGCTGCGCTCGGTCGTTCGGCTGCGGCGAGCGGTATCAGCTCACTCAAAGGCGGTAATACGGTTAT
CCACAGAATCAGGGGATAACGCAGGAAAGAACATGTGAGCAAAAGGCCAGCAAAAGGCCAGGAACCGTAA
AAAGGCCGCGTTGCTGGCGTTTTTCCATAGGCTCCGCCCCCCTGACGAGCATCACAAAAATCGACGCTCA
AGTCAGAGGTGGCGAAACCCGACAGGACTATAAAGATACCAGGCGTTTCCCCCTGGAAGCTCCCTCGTGC
GCTCTCCTGTTCCGACCCTGCCGCTTACCGGATACCTGTCCGCCTTTCTCCCTTCGGGAAGCGTGGCGCT
TTCTCATAGCTCACGCTGTAGGTATCTCAGTTCGGTGTAGGTCGTTCGCTCCAAGCTGGGCTGTGTGCAC
GAACCCCCCGTTCAGCCCGACCGCTGCGCCTTATCCGGTAACTATCGTCTTGAGTCCAACCCGGTAAGAC
ACGACTTATCGCCACTGGCAGCAGCCACTGGTAACAGGATTAGCAGAGCGAGGTATGTAGGCGGTGCTAC
AGAGTTCTTGAAGTGGTGGCCTAACTACGGCTACACTAGAAGAACAGTATTTGGTATCTGCGCTCTGCTG
AAGCCAGTTACCTTCGGAAAAAGAGTTGGTAGCTCTTGATCCGGCAAACAAACCACCGCTGGTAGCGGTG
GTTTTTTTGTTTGCAAGCAGCAGATTACGCGCAGAAAAAAAGGATCTCAAGAAGATCCTTTGATCTTTTC
TACGGGGTCTGACGCTCAGTGGAACGAAAACTCACGTTAAGGGATTTTGGTCATGAGATTATCAAAAAGG
ATCTTCACCTAGATCCTTTTAAATTAAAAATGAAGTTTTAAATCAATCTAAAGTATATATGAGTAAACTT
GGTCTGACAGTTACCAATGCTTAATCAGTGAGGCACCTATCTCAGCGATCTGTCTATTTCGTTCATCCAT
AGTTGCCTGACTCCCCGTCGTGTAGATAACTACGATACGGGAGGGCTTACCATCTGGCCCCAGTGCTGCA
ATGATACCGCGAGACCCACGCTCACCGGCTCCAGATTTATCAGCAATAAACCAGCCAGCCGGAAGGGCCG
AGCGCAGAAGTGGTCCTGCAACTTTATCCGCCTCCATCCAGTCTATTAATTGTTGCCGGGAAGCTAGAGT
AAGTAGTTCGCCAGTTAATAGTTTGCGCAACGTTGTTGCCATTGCTACAGGCATCGTGGTGTCACGCTCG
TCGTTTGGTATGGCTTCATTCAGCTCCGGTTCCCAACGATCAAGGCGAGTTACATGATCCCCCATGTTGT
GCAAAAAAGCGGTTAGCTCCTTCGGTCCTCCGATCGTTGTCAGAAGTAAGTTGGCCGCAGTGTTATCACT
CATGGTTATGGCAGCACTGCATAATTCTCTTACTGTCATGCCATCCGTAAGATGCTTTTCTGTGACTGGT
GAGTACTCAACCAAGTCATTCTGAGAATAGTGTATGCGGCGACCGAGTTGCTCTTGCCCGGCGTCAATAC
GGGATAATACCGCGCCACATAGCAGAACTTTAAAAGTGCTCATCATTGGAAAACGTTCTTCGGGGCGAAA
ACTCTCAAGGATCTTACCGCTGTTGAGATCCAGTTCGATGTAACCCACTCGTGCACCCAACTGATCTTCA
GCATCTTTTACTTTCACCAGCGTTTCTGGGTGAGCAAAAACAGGAAGGCAAAATGCCGCAAAAAAGGGAA
TAAGGGCGACACGGAAATGTTGAATACTCATACTCTTCCTTTTTCAATATTATTGAAGCATTTATCAGGG
TTATTGTCTCATGAGCGGATACATATTTGAATGTATTTAGAAAAATAAACAAATAGGGGTTCCGCGCACA
TTTCCCCGAAAAGTGCCACCTGACGTCGACGGATC
Features (pLannotate 1.2.2; 21 found; start..end, strand, type, name):
     20..72      -  misc_feature   bom (fragment): basis of mobility region from pBR322
    227..606     +  enhancer       CMV enhancer: human cytomegalovirus immediate early enhancer
    607..810     +  promoter       CMV promoter: human cytomegalovirus (CMV) immediate early promoter
    806..839     +  LTR            5' LTR (truncated) (fragment): truncated 5' long terminal repeat (LTR) from HIV-1
    855..873     +  promoter       T7 promoter: promoter for bacteriophage T7 RNA polymerase
    897..1577    +  CDS            DHN4: DHN4_HORVU - Experimental evidence at transcript level: Swiss-Prot protein existence level 2. From Hordeum vulgare (Barley).
   1600..1824    +  polyA_signal   bGH poly(A) signal: bovine growth hormone polyadenylation signal
   1828..1849    +  promoter       SV40 promoter (fragment): SV40 enhancer and early promoter
   1870..2298    +  rep_origin     f1 ori (sequence partly withheld): f1 bacteriophage origin of replication; arrow indicates direction of (+) strand synthesis
   2312..2641    +  promoter       SV40 promoter: SV40 enhancer and early promoter
   2689..2736    +  promoter       EM7 promoter: synthetic bacterial promoter&nbsp
   2755..3129    +  CDS            BleoR: antibiotic-binding protein; Sh ble from Streptoalloteichus hindustanus; confers resistance to bleomycin, phleomycin, and Zeocin™
   3139..3264    +  CDS            ble (fragment): BLE_KLEPN - Experimental evidence at protein level: Swiss-Prot protein existence level 1. Binding protein with a strong affinity to the bleomycin family of antibiotics. Binds to CL990; an antimitotic-antibiotic compound. From Klebsiella pneumoniae.
   3259..3380    +  polyA_signal   SV40 poly(A) signal: SV40 polyadenylation signal
   3453..3469    -  protein_bind   lac operator: The lac repressor binds to the lac operator to inhibit transcription in E. coli. This inhibition can be relieved by adding lactose or isopropyl-β-D-thiogalactopyranoside (IPTG). lac repressor encoded by lacI
   3477..3507    -  promoter       lac promoter: promoter for the E. coli lac operon
   3522..3543    -  protein_bind   CAP binding site: CAP binding activates transcription in the presence of cAMP. E. coli catabolite activator protein
   3556..3648    -  CDS            lacI (fragment): lac repressor; lacI; The lac repressor binds to the lac operator to inhibit transcription in E. coli. This inhibition can be relieved by adding lactose or isopropyl-β-D-thiogalactopyranoside (IPTG).
   3831..4419    -  rep_origin     ori: high-copy-number ColE1/pMB1/pBR322/pUC origin of replication
   4590..5450    -  CDS            AmpR: β-lactamase; bla; confers resistance to ampicillin, carbenicillin, and related antibiotics
   5451..5555    -  promoter       AmpR promoter: bla
