[The description below was written by a language model from this plasmid's Addgene catalogue record and pLannotate feature annotations shown in this document.]
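Description:
pST_DHN_TaDHN5 (pBS0801) is a mammalian expression plasmid of about 5.6 kb carrying a dehydrin from durum wheat (Triticum turgidum subsp. durum). The catalogue lists the backbone as YK 02. It is propagated in E. coli as a high-copy plasmid through a ColE1/pUC-type origin, with ampicillin selection from a β-lactamase gene under its own promoter. An f1 origin is also present, which would permit single-stranded DNA production.

The 684 bp DHN_TaDHN5 insert, introduced by Gibson cloning, lies downstream of the human cytomegalovirus immediate-early enhancer and promoter and is followed by the bovine growth hormone polyadenylation signal, an arrangement that gives strong constitutive expression in transfected mammalian cells. A T7 promoter sits just upstream of the coding sequence. The automated annotation labels this open reading frame as barley DHN4. This reflects similarity to a related cereal dehydrin in the reference database rather than the actual source, which the record gives as durum wheat. No epitope tag, secretion signal or reporter is annotated on the insert. A second cassette places the Sh ble gene under tandem SV40 early and bacterial EM7 promoters with an SV40 polyadenylation signal, providing Zeocin/bleomycin resistance usable in both mammalian cells and bacteria. Small annotated fragments (an HIV-1 LTR piece, lac promoter/operator elements, a lacI fragment and bom) appear to be backbone remnants or short-match annotations with no stated role.

The plasmid belongs to a set built to test proteins from or inspired by extremotolerant organisms for condensate formation and effects on apoptosis in human cells. The depositor notes that this protein was among the worst performers in the apoptosis assay, inducing apoptosis rather than attenuating it, and that pSecTag2 B served as the negative control.
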