Addgene plasmid #185262: pST_DHN_TaDHN5 (pBS0801)
Purpose: For the mammalian expression of the durm wheat protein DHN_TaDHN5. This is one of the bottom performing targets in our apoptosis assay (it induced apoptosis).
Depositing lab: Pamela Silver. Depositing organization: Harvard Medical School. Publication: Natural and Designed Proteins Inspired by Extremotolerant Organisms Can Form Condensates and Attenuate Apoptosis in Human Cells. Veling MT, Nguyen DT, Thadani NN, Oster ME, Rollins NJ, Brock KP, Bethel NP, Lim S, Baker D, Way JC, Marks DS, Chang RL, Silver PA. ACS Synth Biol. 2022 Mar 18;11(3):1292-1302. doi: 10.1021/acssynbio.1c00572. Epub 2022 Feb 18. PubMed 35176859.
Backbone
  Vector backbone: YK 02
  Vector type: Mammalian Expression
Growth in bacteria
  Bacterial resistance: Ampicillin, 100 μg/mL
  Growth temperature: 37°C
  Growth strain: DH5alpha
  Copy number: High Copy
Gene/Insert
  Gene/Insert name: DHN_TaDHN5
  Species: T. turgidum subsp. Durum
  Insert size (bp): 684
  Cloning method: Gibson Cloning
Terms and licenses: Academic/Nonprofit Terms; Industry Terms: Not Available to Industry
Depositor comments: This is one of the bottom performing targets in our apoptosis assay (it induced apoptosis). See supplemental table 2 in our paper to see its performance in our assay. The negative control for this assay is pSecTag2 B which can be obtained from Thermo here https://www.thermofisher.com/order/catalog/product/V90020
How to cite: pST_DHN_TaDHN5 (pBS0801) was a gift from Pamela Silver (Addgene plasmid # 185262 ; http://n2t.net/addgene:185262 ; RRID:Addgene_185262)
